Addgene plasmid #246281: pCAGGS-mEGFP-Rab10
Purpose: Rab10 sensor donor
Depositing lab: Ryohei Yasuda. Depositing organization: Max Planck Florida Institute. Publication: Rab10 inactivation promotes AMPAR trafficking and spine enlargement during long-term potentiation. Wang J, Nishiyama J, Parra-Bueno P, Okaz E, Oz G, Liu X, Watabe T, Suponitsky-Kroyter I, McGraw TE, Szatmari EM, Yasuda R. Elife. 2025 Sep 23;13:RP103879. doi: 10.7554/eLife.103879. PubMed 40986440.
Backbone
  Vector backbone: pCAGGS
  Backbone size w/o insert (bp): 4656
  Vector type: Mammalian Expression
Growth in bacteria
  Bacterial resistance: Ampicillin, 100 μg/mL
  Growth temperature: 37°C
  Growth strain: DH5alpha
  Copy number: High Copy
Gene/Insert
  Gene/Insert name: mEGFP-Rab10
  Species: R. norvegicus (rat)
  Insert size (bp): 1443
  Entrez Gene: Rab10 (a.k.a. Ac1075)
  Promoter: CAG
  Cloning method: Restriction Enzyme; 5′ cloning site Unknown (unknown if destroyed)
Terms and licenses: Academic/Nonprofit Terms; Industry Terms: Not Available to Industry
How to cite: pCAGGS-mEGFP-Rab10 was a gift from Ryohei Yasuda (Addgene plasmid # 246281 ; http://n2t.net/addgene:246281 ; RRID:Addgene_246281)
