[The description below was written by a language model from this plasmid's Addgene catalogue record and pLannotate feature annotations shown in this document.]
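Description:
pCAGGS-mEGFP-Rab10 is a mammalian expression plasmid built on the pCAGGS backbone, with a sequenced length of about 6.1 kb. It is propagated in E. coli through a high-copy ColE1/pUC-type origin and selected with ampicillin via the β-lactamase gene and its native promoter. The backbone also carries remnants typical of this vector family: lac promoter/operator and lacI fragments, an SV40 origin of replication (which can support episomal amplification in cells expressing large T antigen), and an SV40 polyadenylation signal. No mammalian selection marker is annotated, so the plasmid appears suited to transient expression.

The payload is a fusion of monomeric EGFP to the N-terminus of the small GTPase Rab10, joined by a short linker derived from a multiple cloning site. The catalogue lists the Rab10 sequence as rat. The automated annotation matched it to the human protein, which probably reflects the close conservation of the two orthologues rather than a different source. Placing the fluorescent protein at the N-terminus leaves the Rab C-terminus free, the region where Rab GTPases are normally prenylated for membrane attachment. Expression is driven by the strong, broadly active CAG promoter, made up of the CMV immediate-early enhancer, the chicken β-actin promoter and a chimeric β-actin/β-globin intron. The transcript is terminated by the rabbit β-globin poly(A) signal.

The stated purpose is "Rab10 sensor donor", meaning that mEGFP-Rab10 serves as the fluorescence donor half of a FRET-type activity sensor. It would presumably be co-expressed with a separate acceptor construct, which this record does not describe. The associated work concerns Rab10 activity during AMPA receptor trafficking and dendritic spine enlargement in long-term potentiation.
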