Features (pLannotate 1.2.2; 19 found; start..end, strand, type, name):
     19..398     +  enhancer       CMV enhancer: human cytomegalovirus immediate early enhancer
    400..677     +  promoter       chicken β-actin promoter: No description available
    678..1698    +  intron         chimeric intron: chimera between introns from chicken β-actin and rabbit β-globin
   1696..1752    +  CDS            HBB (fragment): HBB_LEPEU - Experimental evidence at protein level: Swiss-Prot protein existence level 1. Involved in oxygen transport from the lung to the various peripheral tissues. From Lepus europaeus (European hare).
   1775..2491    +  CDS            mEGFP: mEGFP is a basic (constitutively fluorescent) green fluorescent protein published in 2002, derived from Aequorea victoria. It has moderate acid sensitivity.
   2492..2510    +  misc_feature   MCS (fragment): multiple cloning site
   2513..3112    +  CDS            RAB10: RAB10_HUMAN - Experimental evidence at protein level: Swiss-Prot protein existence level 1. (Microbial infection) Upon Legionella pneumophila infection promotes endoplasmic reticulum recruitment and bacterial replication. Plays a role in remodeling the Legionella-containing vacuole (LCV) into an endoplasmic reticulum-like vacuole. From Homo sapiens (Human).
   3196..3251    +  polyA_signal   β-globin poly(A) signal: rabbit β-globin polyadenylation signal (Gil and Proudfoot, 1987)
   3636..3652    -  protein_bind   lac operator: The lac repressor binds to the lac operator to inhibit transcription in E. coli. This inhibition can be relieved by adding lactose or isopropyl-β-D-thiogalactopyranoside (IPTG). lac repressor encoded by lacI
   3660..3690    -  promoter       lac promoter: promoter for the E. coli lac operon
   3705..3726    -  protein_bind   CAP binding site: CAP binding activates transcription in the presence of cAMP. E. coli catabolite activator protein
   3739..3778    -  CDS            lacI (fragment): lac repressor; lacI; The lac repressor binds to the lac operator to inhibit transcription in E. coli. This inhibition can be relieved by adding lactose or isopropyl-β-D-thiogalactopyranoside (IPTG).
   3785..3807    +  promoter       SV40 promoter (fragment): SV40 enhancer and early promoter
   3831..3966    +  rep_origin     SV40 ori: SV40 origin of replication
   3986..4120    +  polyA_signal   SV40 poly(A) signal: SV40 polyadenylation signal
   4122..4176    -  CDS            lacI (fragment): lac repressor; lacI; The lac repressor binds to the lac operator to inhibit transcription in E. coli. This inhibition can be relieved by adding lactose or isopropyl-β-D-thiogalactopyranoside (IPTG).
   4359..4947    -  rep_origin     ori: high-copy-number ColE1/pMB1/pBR322/pUC origin of replication
   5118..5978    -  CDS            AmpR: β-lactamase; bla; confers resistance to ampicillin, carbenicillin, and related antibiotics
   5979..6083    -  promoter       AmpR promoter: bla
>Addgene plasmid #246281 | pCAGGS-mEGFP-Rab10 | addgene full sequence | sequence record 488631 | Addgene NGS Result
GTGCCACCTGGGTCGATCGACATTGATTATTGACTAGTTATTAATAGTAATCAATTACGGGGTCATTAGT
TCATAGCCCATATATGGAGTTCCGCGTTACATAACTTACGGTAAATGGCCCGCCTGGCTGACCGCCCAAC
GACCCCCGCCCATTGACGTCAATAATGACGTATGTTCCCATAGTAACGCCAATAGGGACTTTCCATTGAC
GTCAATGGGTGGAGTATTTACGGTAAACTGCCCACTTGGCAGTACATCAAGTGTATCATATGCCAAGTAC
GCCCCCTATTGACGTCAATGACGGTAAATGGCCCGCCTGGCATTATGCCCAGTACATGACCTTATGGGAC
TTTCCTACTTGGCAGTACATCTACGTATTAGTCATCGCTATTACCATGGTCGAGGTGAGCCCCACGTTCT
GCTTCACTCTCCCCATCTCCCCCCCCTCCCCACCCCCAATTTTGTATTTATTTATTTTTTAATTATTTTG
TGCAGCGATGGGGGCGGGGGGGGGGGGGGGGCGCGCGCCAGGCGGGGCGGGGCGGGGCGAGGGGCGGGGC
GGGGCGAGGCGGAGAGGTGCGGCGGCAGCCAATCAGAGCGGCGCGCTCCGAAAGTTTCCTTTTATGGCGA
GGCGGCGGCGGCGGCGGCCCTATAAAAAGCGAAGCGCGCGGCGGGCGGGAGTCGCTGCGCGCTGCCTTCG
CCCCGTGCCCCGCTCCGCCGCCGCCTCGCGCCGCCCGCCCCGGCTCTGACTGACCGCGTTACTCCCACAG
GTGAGCGGGCGGGACGGCCCTTCTCCTCCGGGCTGTAATTAGCGCTTGGTTTAATGACGGCTTGTTTCTT
TTCTGTGGCTGCGTGAAAGCCTTGAGGGGCTCCGGGAGGGCCCTTTGTGCGGGGGGAGCGGCTCGGGGGG
TGCGTGCGTGTGTGTGTGCGTGGGGAGCGCCGCGTGCGGCTCCGCGCTGCCCGGCGGCTGTGAGCGCTGC
GGGCGCGGCGCGGGGCTTTGTGCGCTCCGCAGTGTGCGCGAGGGGAGCGCGGCCGGGGGCGGTGCCCCGC
GGTGCGGGGGGGGCTGCGAGGGGAACAAAGGCTGCGTGCGGGGTGTGTGCGTGGGGGGGTGAGCAGGGGG
TGTGGGCGCGTCGGTCGGGCTGCAACCCCCCCTGCACCCCCCTCCCCGAGTTGCTGAGCACGGCCCGGCT
TCGGGTGCGGGGCTCCGTACGGGGCGTGGCGCGGGGCTCGCCGTGCCGGGCGGGGGGTGGCGGCAGGTGG
GGGTGCCGGGCGGGGCGGGGCCGCCTCGGGCCGGGGAGGGCTCGGGGGAGGGGCGCGGCGGCCCCCGGAG
CGCCGGCGGCTGTCGAGGCGCGGCGAGCCGCAGCCATTGCCTTTTATGGTAATCGTGCGAGAGGGCGCAG
GGACTTCCTTTGTCCCAAATCTGTGCGGAGCCGAAATCTGGGAGGCGCCGCCGCACCCCCTCTAGCGGGC
GCGGGGCGAAGCGGTGCGGCGCCGGCAGGAAGGAAATGGGCGGGGAGGGCCTTCGTGCGTCGCCGCGCCG
CCGTCCCCTTCTCCCTCTCCAGCCTCGGGGCTGTCCGCGGGGGGACGGCTGCCTTCGGGGGGGACGGGGC
AGGGCGGGGTTCGGCTTCTGGCGTGTGACCGGCGGCTCTAGCTAGAGCCTCTGCTAACCATGTTCATGCC
TTCTTCTTTTTCCTACAGCTCCTGGGCAACGTGCTGGTTATTGTGCTGTCTCATCATTTTGGCAAAGAAT
TCGCTAGCGCTACCGGTCGCCACCATGGTGAGCAAGGGCGAGGAGCTGTTCACCGGGGTGGTGCCCATCC
TGGTCGAGCTGGACGGCGACGTAAACGGCCACAAGTTCAGCGTGTCCGGCGAGGGCGAGGGCGATGCCAC
CTACGGCAAGCTGACCCTGAAGTTCATCTGCACCACCGGCAAGCTGCCCGTGCCCTGGCCCACCCTCGTG
ACCACCCTGACCTACGGCGTGCAGTGCTTCAGCCGCTACCCCGACCACATGAAGCAGCACGACTTCTTCA
AGTCCGCCATGCCCGAAGGCTACGTCCAGGAGCGCACCATCTTCTTCAAGGACGACGGCAACTACAAGAC
CCGCGCCGAGGTGAAGTTCGAGGGCGACACCCTGGTGAACCGCATCGAGCTGAAGGGCATCGACTTCAAG
GAGGACGGCAACATCCTGGGGCACAAGCTGGAGTACAACTACAACAGCCACAACGTCTATATCATGGCCG
ACAAGCAGAAGAACGGCATCAAGGTGAACTTCAAGATCCGCCACAACATCGAGGACGGCAGCGTGCAGCT
CGCCGACCACTACCAGCAGAACACCCCCATCGGCGACGGCCCCGTGCTGCTGCCCGACAACCACTACCTG
AGCACCCAGTCCAAGCTGAGCAAAGACCCCAACGAGAAGCGCGATCACATGGTCCTGCTGGAGTTCGTGA
CCGCCGCCGGGATCACTCTCGGCATGGACGAGCTGTACAAGTCCGGACTCAGATCTCGAGGCATGGCGAA
GAAGACGTACGACCTGCTTTTCAAGCTGCTCCTGATCGGGGACTCGGGAGTGGGCAAGACCTGCGTCCTT
TTTCGTTTTTCGGATGATGCCTTCAATACCACCTTTATTTCCACCATAGGAATAGACTTTAAGATCAAAA
CAGTGGAACTACAAGGAAAGAAGATCAAGCTACAGATATGGGACACAGCAGGCCAGGAACGATTTCACAC
CATCACAACCTCCTACTACAGAGGAGCAATGGGCATCATGCTAGTGTATGACATCACCAACGGTAAAAGT
TTTGAAAACATCAGCAAGTGGCTTAGAAACATAGATGAGCATGCCAATGAAGATGTGGAAAGGATGTTAC
TAGGGAACAAGTGTGACATGGACGACAAGAGAGTTGTACCGAAAGGCAAAGGAGAGCAGATTGCAAGGGA
GCATGGTATTAGGTTTTTTGAGACTAGTGCAAAAGCAAATATAAACATCGAAAAGGCGTTCCTCACATTA
GCTGAAGACATCCTCCGAAAGACCCCTGTAAAAGAACCCAACAGTGAAAACGTAGATATCAGCAGTGGAG
GAGGTGTGACGGGCTGGAAGAGCAAATGCTGCTGATCTAGAGTCGACGGATCTTTTTCCCTCTGCCAAAA
ATTATGGGGACATCATGAAGCCCCTTGAGCATCTGACTTCTGGCTAATAAAGGAAATTTATTTTCATTGC
AATAGTGTGTTGGAATTTTTTGTGTCTCTCACTCGGAAGGACATATGGGAGGGCAAATCATTTAAAACAT
CAGAATGAGTATTTGGTTTAGAGTTTGGCAACATATGCCCATATGCTGGCTGCCATGAACAAAGGTTGGC
TATAAAGAGGTCATCAGTATATGAAACAGCCCCCTGCTGTCCATTCCTTATTCCATAGAAAAGCCTTGAC
TTGAGGTTAGATTTTTTTTATATTTTGTTTTGTGTTATTTTTTTCTTTAACATCCCTAAAATTTTCCTTA
CATGTTTTACTAGCCAGATTTTTCCTCCTCTCCTGACTACTCCCAGTCATAGCTGTCCCTCTTCTCTTAT
GGAGATCCCTCGACCTGCAGCCCAAGCTTGGCGTAATCATGGTCATAGCTGTTTCCTGTGTGAAATTGTT
ATCCGCTCACAATTCCACACAACATACGAGCCGGAAGCATAAAGTGTAAAGCCTGGGGTGCCTAATGAGT
GAGCTAACTCACATTAATTGCGTTGCGCTCACTGCCCGCTTTCCAGTCGGGAAACCTGTCGTGCCAGCGG
ATCCGCATCTCAATTAGTCAGCAACCATAGTCCCGCCCCTAACTCCGCCCATCCCGCCCCTAACTCCGCC
CAGTTCCGCCCATTCTCCGCCCCATGGCTGACTAATTTTTTTTATTTATGCAGAGGCCGAGGCCGCCTCG
GCCTCTGAGCTATTCCAGAAGTAGTGAGGAGGCTTTTTTGGAGGCCTAGGCTTTTGCAAAAAGCTAACTT
GTTTATTGCAGCTTATAATGGTTACAAATAAAGCAATAGCATCACAAATTTCACAAATAAAGCATTTTTT
TCACTGCATTCTAGTTGTGGTTTGTCCAAACTCATCAATGTATCTTATCATGTCTGGATCCGCTGCATTA
ATGAATCGGCCAACGCGCGGGGAGAGGCGGTTTGCGTATTGGGCGCTCTTCCGCTTCCTCGCTCACTGAC
TCGCTGCGCTCGGTCGTTCGGCTGCGGCGAGCGGTATCAGCTCACTCAAAGGCGGTAATACGGTTATCCA
CAGAATCAGGGGATAACGCAGGAAAGAACATGTGAGCAAAAGGCCAGCAAAAGGCCAGGAACCGTAAAAA
GGCCGCGTTGCTGGCGTTTTTCCATAGGCTCCGCCCCCCTGACGAGCATCACAAAAATCGACGCTCAAGT
CAGAGGTGGCGAAACCCGACAGGACTATAAAGATACCAGGCGTTTCCCCCTGGAAGCTCCCTCGTGCGCT
CTCCTGTTCCGACCCTGCCGCTTACCGGATACCTGTCCGCCTTTCTCCCTTCGGGAAGCGTGGCGCTTTC
TCATAGCTCACGCTGTAGGTATCTCAGTTCGGTGTAGGTCGTTCGCTCCAAGCTGGGCTGTGTGCACGAA
CCCCCCGTTCAGCCCGACCGCTGCGCCTTATCCGGTAACTATCGTCTTGAGTCCAACCCGGTAAGACACG
ACTTATCGCCACTGGCAGCAGCCACTGGTAACAGGATTAGCAGAGCGAGGTATGTAGGCGGTGCTACAGA
GTTCTTGAAGTGGTGGCCTAACTACGGCTACACTAGAAGAACAGTATTTGGTATCTGCGCTCTGCTGAAG
CCAGTTACCTTCGGAAAAAGAGTTGGTAGCTCTTGATCCGGCAAACAAACCACCGCTGGTAGCGGTGGTT
TTTTTGTTTGCAAGCAGCAGATTACGCGCAGAAAAAAAGGATCTCAAGAAGATCCTTTGATCTTTTCTAC
GGGGTCTGACGCTCAGTGGAACGAAAACTCACGTTAAGGGATTTTGGTCATGAGATTATCAAAAAGGATC
TTCACCTAGATCCTTTTAAATTAAAAATGAAGTTTTAAATCAATCTAAAGTATATATGAGTAAACTTGGT
CTGACAGTTACCAATGCTTAATCAGTGAGGCACCTATCTCAGCGATCTGTCTATTTCGTTCATCCATAGT
TGCCTGACTCCCCGTCGTGTAGATAACTACGATACGGGAGGGCTTACCATCTGGCCCCAGTGCTGCAATG
ATACCGCGAGACCCACGCTCACCGGCTCCAGATTTATCAGCAATAAACCAGCCAGCCGGAAGGGCCGAGC
GCAGAAGTGGTCCTGCAACTTTATCCGCCTCCATCCAGTCTATTAATTGTTGCCGGGAAGCTAGAGTAAG
TAGTTCGCCAGTTAATAGTTTGCGCAACGTTGTTGCCATTGCTACAGGCATCGTGGTGTCACGCTCGTCG
TTTGGTATGGCTTCATTCAGCTCCGGTTCCCAACGATCAAGGCGAGTTACATGATCCCCCATGTTGTGCA
AAAAAGCGGTTAGCTCCTTCGGTCCTCCGATCGTTGTCAGAAGTAAGTTGGCCGCAGTGTTATCACTCAT
GGTTATGGCAGCACTGCATAATTCTCTTACTGTCATGCCATCCGTAAGATGCTTTTCTGTGACTGGTGAG
TACTCAACCAAGTCATTCTGAGAATAGTGTATGCGGCGACCGAGTTGCTCTTGCCCGGCGTCAATACGGG
ATAATACCGCGCCACATAGCAGAACTTTAAAAGTGCTCATCATTGGAAAACGTTCTTCGGGGCGAAAACT
CTCAAGGATCTTACCGCTGTTGAGATCCAGTTCGATGTAACCCACTCGTGCACCCAACTGATCTTCAGCA
TCTTTTACTTTCACCAGCGTTTCTGGGTGAGCAAAAACAGGAAGGCAAAATGCCGCAAAAAAGGGAATAA
GGGCGACACGGAAATGTTGAATACTCATACTCTTCCTTTTTCAATATTATTGAAGCATTTATCAGGGTTA
TTGTCTCATGAGCGGATACATATTTGAATGTATTTAGAAAAATAAACAAATAGGGGTTCCGCGCACATTT
CCCCGAAAA
